>Addgene plasmid #163999 | pcDNA3.1 6B codon-optimized NLRP1 CARD-mCherry Y1445A | addgene full sequence | sequence record 324620 | Addgene NGS Result
GAACAACACTCAACCCTATCTCGGTCTATTCTTTTGATTTATAAGGGATTTTGCCGATTTCGGCCTATTG
GTTAAAAAATGAGCTGATTTAACAAAAATTTAACGCGAATTAATTCTGTGGAATGTGTGTCAGTTAGGGT
GTGGAAAGTCCCCAGGCTCCCCAGCAGGCAGAAGTATGCAAAGCATGCATCTCAATTAGTCAGCAACCAG
GTGTGGAAAGTCCCCAGGCTCCCCAGCAGGCAGAAGTATGCAAAGCATGCATCTCAATTAGTCAGCAACC
ATAGTCCCGCCCCTAACTCCGCCCATCCCGCCCCTAACTCCGCCCAGTTCCGCCCATTCTCCGCCCCATG
GCTGACTAATTTTTTTTATTTATGCAGAGGCCGAGGCCGCCTCTGCCTCTGAGCTATTCCAGAAGTAGTG
AGGAGGCTTTTTTGGAGGCCTAGGCTTTTGCAAAAAGCTCCCGGGAGCTTGTATATCCATTTTCGGATCT
GATCAAGAGACAGGATGAGGATCGTTTCGCATGATTGAACAAGATGGATTGCACGCAGGTTCTCCGGCCG
CTTGGGTGGAGAGGCTATTCGGCTATGACTGGGCACAACAGACAATCGGCTGCTCTGATGCCGCCGTGTT
CCGGCTGTCAGCGCAGGGGCGCCCGGTTCTTTTTGTCAAGACCGACCTGTCCGGTGCCCTGAATGAACTG
CAGGACGAGGCAGCGCGGCTATCGTGGCTGGCCACGACGGGCGTTCCTTGCGCAGCTGTGCTCGACGTTG
TCACTGAAGCGGGAAGGGACTGGCTGCTATTGGGCGAAGTGCCGGGGCAGGATCTCCTGTCATCTCACCT
TGCTCCTGCCGAGAAAGTATCCATCATGGCTGATGCAATGCGGCGGCTGCATACGCTTGATCCGGCTACC
TGCCCATTCGACCACCAAGCGAAACATCGCATCGAGCGAGCACGTACTCGGATGGAAGCCGGTCTTGTCG
ATCAGGATGATCTGGACGAAGAGCATCAGGGGCTCGCGCCAGCCGAACTGTTCGCCAGGCTCAAGGCGCG
CATGCCCGACGGCGAGGATCTCGTCGTGACCCATGGCGATGCCTGCTTGCCGAATATCATGGTGGAAAAT
GGCCGCTTTTCTGGATTCATCGACTGTGGCCGGCTGGGTGTGGCGGACCGCTATCAGGACATAGCGTTGG
CTACCCGTGATATTGCTGAAGAGCTTGGCGGCGAATGGGCTGACCGCTTCCTCGTGCTTTACGGTATCGC
CGCTCCCGATTCGCAGCGCATCGCCTTCTATCGCCTTCTTGACGAGTTCTTCTGAGCGGGACTCTGGGGT
TCGAAATGACCGACCAAGCGACGCCCAACCTGCCATCACGAGATTTCGATTCCACCGCCGCCTTCTATGA
AAGGTTGGGCTTCGGAATCGTTTTCCGGGACGCCGGCTGGATGATCCTCCAGCGCGGGGATCTCATGCTG
GAGTTCTTCGCCCACCCCAACTTGTTTATTGCAGCTTATAATGGTTACAAATAAAGCAATAGCATCACAA
ATTTCACAAATAAAGCATTTTTTTCACTGCATTCTAGTTGTGGTTTGTCCAAACTCATCAATGTATCTTA
TCATGTCTGTATACCGTCGACCTCTAGCTAGAGCTTGGCGTAATCATGGTCATAGCTGTTTCCTGTGTGA
AATTGTTATCCGCTCACAATTCCACACAACATACGAGCCGGAAGCATAAAGTGTAAAGCCTGGGGTGCCT
AATGAGTGAGCTAACTCACATTAATTGCGTTGCGCTCACTGCCCGCTTTCCAGTCGGGAAACCTGTCGTG
CCAGCTGCATTAATGAATCGGCCAACGCGCGGGGAGAGGCGGTTTGCGTATTGGGCGCTCTTCCGCTTCC
TCGCTCACTGACTCGCTGCGCTCGGTCGTTCGGCTGCGGCGAGCGGTATCAGCTCACTCAAAGGCGGTAA
TACGGTTATCCACAGAATCAGGGGATAACGCAGGAAAGAACATGTGAGCAAAAGGCCAGCAAAAGGCCAG
GAACCGTAAAAAGGCCGCGTTGCTGGCGTTTTTCCATAGGCTCCGCCCCCCTGACGAGCATCACAAAAAT
CGACGCTCAAGTCAGAGGTGGCGAAACCCGACAGGACTATAAAGATACCAGGCGTTTCCCCCTGGAAGCT
CCCTCGTGCGCTCTCCTGTTCCGACCCTGCCGCTTACCGGATACCTGTCCGCCTTTCTCCCTTCGGGAAG
CGTGGCGCTTTCTCATAGCTCACGCTGTAGGTATCTCAGTTCGGTGTAGGTCGTTCGCTCCAAGCTGGGC
TGTGTGCACGAACCCCCCGTTCAGCCCGACCGCTGCGCCTTATCCGGTAACTATCGTCTTGAGTCCAACC
CGGTAAGACACGACTTATCGCCACTGGCAGCAGCCACTGGTAACAGGATTAGCAGAGCGAGGTATGTAGG
CGGTGCTACAGAGTTCTTGAAGTGGTGGCCTAACTACGGCTACACTAGAAGAACAGTATTTGGTATCTGC
GCTCTGCTGAAGCCAGTTACCTTCGGAAAAAGAGTTGGTAGCTCTTGATCCGGCAAACAAACCACCGCTG
GTAGCGGTGGTTTTTTTGTTTGCAAGCAGCAGATTACGCGCAGAAAAAAAGGATCTCAAGAAGATCCTTT
GATCTTTTCTACGGGGTCTGACGCTCAGTGGAACGAAAACTCACGTTAAGGGATTTTGGTCATGAGATTA
TCAAAAAGGATCTTCACCTAGATCCTTTTAAATTAAAAATGAAGTTTTAAATCAATCTAAAGTATATATG
AGTAAACTTGGTCTGACAGTTACCAATGCTTAATCAGTGAGGCACCTATCTCAGCGATCTGTCTATTTCG
TTCATCCATAGTTGCCTGACTCCCCGTCGTGTAGATAACTACGATACGGGAGGGCTTACCATCTGGCCCC
AGTGCTGCAATGATACCGCGAGACCCACGCTCACCGGCTCCAGATTTATCAGCAATAAACCAGCCAGCCG
GAAGGGCCGAGCGCAGAAGTGGTCCTGCAACTTTATCCGCCTCCATCCAGTCTATTAATTGTTGCCGGGA
AGCTAGAGTAAGTAGTTCGCCAGTTAATAGTTTGCGCAACGTTGTTGCCATTGCTACAGGCATCGTGGTG
TCACGCTCGTCGTTTGGTATGGCTTCATTCAGCTCCGGTTCCCAACGATCAAGGCGAGTTACATGATCCC
CCATGTTGTGCAAAAAAGCGGTTAGCTCCTTCGGTCCTCCGATCGTTGTCAGAAGTAAGTTGGCCGCAGT
GTTATCACTCATGGTTATGGCAGCACTGCATAATTCTCTTACTGTCATGCCATCCGTAAGATGCTTTTCT
GTGACTGGTGAGTACTCAACCAAGTCATTCTGAGAATAGTGTATGCGGCGACCGAGTTGCTCTTGCCCGG
CGTCAATACGGGATAATACCGCGCCACATAGCAGAACTTTAAAAGTGCTCATCATTGGAAAACGTTCTTC
GGGGCGAAAACTCTCAAGGATCTTACCGCTGTTGAGATCCAGTTCGATGTAACCCACTCGTGCACCCAAC
TGATCTTCAGCATCTTTTACTTTCACCAGCGTTTCTGGGTGAGCAAAAACAGGAAGGCAAAATGCCGCAA
AAAAGGGAATAAGGGCGACACGGAAATGTTGAATACTCATACTCTTCCTTTTTCATTATTATTGAAGCAT
TTATCAGGGTTATTGTCTCATGAGCGGATACATATTTGAATGTATTTAGAAAAATAAACAAATAGGGGTT
CCGCGCACATTTCCCCGAAAAGTGCCACCTGACGTCGACGGATCGGGAGATCTCCCGATCCCCTATGGTG
CACTCTCAGTACAATCTGCTCTGATGCCGCATAGTTAAGCCAGTATCTGCTCCCTGCTTGTGTGTTGGAG
GTCGCTGAGTAGTGCGCGAGCAAAATTTAAGCTACAACAAGGCAAGGCTTGACCGACAATTGCATGAAGA
ATCTGCTTAGGGTTAGGCGTTTTGCGCTGCTTCGCGATGTACGGGCCAGATATACGCGTTGACATTGATT
ATTGACTAGTTATTAATAGTAATCAATTACGGGGTCATTAGTTCATAGCCCATATATGGAGTTCCGCGTT
ACATAACTTACGGTAAATGGCCCGCCTGGCTGACCGCCCAACGACCCCCGCCCATTGACGTCAATAATGA
CGTATGTTCCCATAGTAACGCCAATAGGGACTTTCCATTGACGTCAATGGGTGGAGTATTTACGGTAAAC
TGCCCACTTGGCAGTACATCAAGTGTATCATATGCCAAGTACGCCCCCTATTGACGTCAATGACGGTAAA
TGGCCCGCCTGGCATTATGCCCAGTACATGACCTTATGGGACTTTCCTACTTGGCAGTACATCTACGTAT
TAGTCATCGCTATTACCATGGTGATGCGGTTTTGGCAGTACATCAATGGGCGTGGATAGCGGTTTGACTC
ACGGGGATTTCCAAGTCTCCACCCCATTGACGTCAATGGGAGTTTGTTTTGGCACCAAAATCAACGGGAC
TTTCCAAAATGTCGTAACAACTCCGCCCCATTGACGCAAATGGGCGGTAGGCGTGTACGGTGGGAGGTCT
ATATAAGCAGAGCTCTCTGGCTAACTAGAGAACCCACTGCTTACTGGCTTATCGAAATTAATACGACTCA
CTATAGGGAGACCCAAGCTTGGTACCGAGCTCGGATCCCTACTTCCAATCCAATGCCACCATGGACGCTC
CTCAGCTGCTGCATTTCGTGGACCAGTACCGGGAGCAGCTGATCGCTAGAGTGACCTCCGTGGAAGTGGT
GCTGGACAAGCTGCACGGACAGGTGCTGAGTCAGGAGCAGTACGAGAGGGTGCTGGCAGAGAACACCAGG
CCTAGCCAGATGCGGAAGCTGTTCAGCCTGAGCCAGTCTTGGGACAGGAAGTGCAAGGACGGCCTGGCCC
AGGCTCTGAAGGAGACACACCCCCACCTGATCATGGAGCTCTGGGAGAAGGGAAGCAAGAAGGGCCTGCT
GCCTCTGTCTAGCGGCATTGGTAGTGGGAGCAACGGCAGCAGCGGATCCGTGAGCAAGGGCGAGGAGGAT
AACATGGCCATCATCAAGGAGTTCATGCGCTTCAAGGTGCACATGGAGGGCTCCGTGAACGGCCACGAGT
TCGAGATCGAGGGCGAGGGCGAGGGCCGCCCCTACGAGGGCACCCAGACCGCCAAGCTGAAGGTGACCAA
GGGTGGCCCCCTGCCCTTCGCCTGGGACATCCTGTCCCCTCAGTTCATGTACGGCTCCAAGGCCTACGTG
AAGCACCCCGCCGACATCCCCGACTACTTGAAGCTGTCCTTCCCCGAGGGCTTCAAGTGGGAGCGCGTGA
TGAACTTCGAGGACGGCGGCGTGGTGACCGTGACCCAGGACTCCTCCCTCCAGGACGGCGAGTTCATCTA
CAAGGTGAAGCTGCGCGGCACCAACTTCCCCTCCGACGGCCCCGTAATGCAGAAGAAGACCATGGGCTGG
GAGGCCTCCTCCGAGCGGATGTACCCCGAGGACGGCGCCCTGAAGGGCGAGATCAAGCAGAGGCTGAAGC
TGAAGGACGGCGGCCACTACGACGCTGAGGTCAAGACCACCTACAAGGCCAAGAAGCCCGTGCAGCTGCC
CGGCGCCTACAACGTCAACATCAAGTTGGACATCACCTCCCACAACGAGGACTACACCATCGTGGAACAG
TACGAACGCGCCGAGGGCCGCCACTCCACCGGCGGCATGGACGAGCTGTACAAGTAGTAATCTAGAGGGC
CCTATTCTATAGTGTCACCTAAATGCTAGAGCTCGCTGATCAGCCTCGACTGTGCCTTCTAGTTGCCAGC
CATCTGTTGTTTGCCCCTCCCCCGTGCCTTCCTTGACCCTGGAAGGTGCCACTCCCACTGTCCTTTCCTA
ATAAAATGAGGAAATTGCATCGCATTGTCTGAGTAGGTGTCATTCTATTCTGGGGGGTGGGGTGGGGCAG
GACAGCAAGGGGGAGGATTGGGAAGACAATAGCAGGCATGCTGGGGATGCGGTGGGCTCTATGGCTTCTG
AGGCGGAAAGAACCAGCTGGGGCTCTAGGGGGTATCCCC
[124 nt withheld, positions 6130-6253]
C
[91 nt withheld, positions 6255-6345]
A
[49 nt withheld, positions 6347-6395]
CCTTTGACGTTGGAGTCCACGTTCTTTAATAGTGGACTCTTGTTCCAAACTG
Features (pLannotate 1.2.2; 22 found; start..end, strand, type, name):
    125..454     +  promoter       SV40 promoter: SV40 enhancer and early promoter
    521..1312    +  CDS            neo: KKA2_KLEPN - Also known as kan, nptII. Experimental evidence at protein level: Swiss-Prot protein existence level 1. Resistance to kanamycin, neomycin, paromomycin, ribostamycin, butirosin and gentamicin B. From Klebsiella pneumoniae.
   1336..1494    +  CDS            ble (fragment): BLE_KLEPN - Experimental evidence at protein level: Swiss-Prot protein existence level 1. Binding protein with a strong affinity to the bleomycin family of antibiotics. Binds to CL990; an antimitotic-antibiotic compound. From Klebsiella pneumoniae.
   1489..1610    +  polyA_signal   SV40 poly(A) signal: SV40 polyadenylation signal
   1683..1699    -  protein_bind   lac operator: The lac repressor binds to the lac operator to inhibit transcription in E. coli. This inhibition can be relieved by adding lactose or isopropyl-β-D-thiogalactopyranoside (IPTG). lac repressor encoded by lacI
   1707..1737    -  promoter       lac promoter: promoter for the E. coli lac operon
   1752..1773    -  protein_bind   CAP binding site: CAP binding activates transcription in the presence of cAMP. E. coli catabolite activator protein
   1786..1878    -  CDS            lacI (fragment): lac repressor; lacI; The lac repressor binds to the lac operator to inhibit transcription in E. coli. This inhibition can be relieved by adding lactose or isopropyl-β-D-thiogalactopyranoside (IPTG).
   2061..2649    -  rep_origin     ori: high-copy-number ColE1/pMB1/pBR322/pUC origin of replication
   2820..3680    -  CDS            AmpR: β-lactamase; bla; confers resistance to ampicillin, carbenicillin, and related antibiotics
   3681..3785    -  promoter       AmpR promoter: bla
   3844..3896    -  misc_feature   bom (fragment): basis of mobility region from pBR322
   4051..4430    +  enhancer       CMV enhancer: human cytomegalovirus immediate early enhancer
   4431..4634    +  promoter       CMV promoter: human cytomegalovirus (CMV) immediate early promoter
   4630..4663    +  LTR            5' LTR (truncated) (fragment): truncated 5' long terminal repeat (LTR) from HIV-1
   4679..4697    +  promoter       T7 promoter: promoter for bacteriophage T7 RNA polymerase
   4772..5011    +  CDS            Pycard (fragment): ASC_MOUSE - Also known as Asc. Experimental evidence at protein level: Swiss-Prot protein existence level 1. Functions as key mediator in apoptosis and inflammation. Promotes caspase-mediated apoptosis involving predominantly caspase-8 and also caspase-9 in a probable cell type-specific manner. Involved in activation of the mitochondrial apoptotic pathway, promotes caspase-8- dependent proteolytic maturation of BID independently of FADD in certain cell types and also mediates mitochondrial translocation of BAX and activates BAX-dependent apoptosis coupled to activation of caspase- 9, -2 and -3
   5090..5797    +  CDS            mCherry: monomeric derivative of DsRed fluorescent protein (Shaner et al., 2004) mammalian codon-optimized
   5816..5834    -  promoter       SP6 promoter: promoter for bacteriophage SP6 RNA polymerase
   5860..6084    +  polyA_signal   bGH poly(A) signal: bovine growth hormone polyadenylation signal
   6088..6109    +  promoter       SV40 promoter (fragment): SV40 enhancer and early promoter
   6130..111     +  rep_origin     f1 ori (across the origin) (sequence partly withheld): f1 bacteriophage origin of replication; arrow indicates direction of (+) strand synthesis
