[The description below was written by a language model from this plasmid's Addgene catalogue record and pLannotate feature annotations shown in this document.]
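Description:
pcDNA3.1 6B codon-optimized NLRP1 CARD-mCherry Y1445A is a mammalian expression plasmid of about 6.4 kb built on the pcDNA3.1 LIC 6B backbone, into which the insert was introduced by ligation-independent cloning. It is maintained in E. coli at high copy through a ColE1/pUC-type origin and selected with ampicillin via the β-lactamase gene. An f1 origin is also present. For selection in mammalian cells the backbone carries a neomycin phosphotransferase gene driven by the SV40 enhancer/early promoter and terminated by an SV40 polyadenylation signal. The short ble, lacI, bom and HIV-1 LTR fragments in the annotation appear to be backbone remnants or short similarity matches rather than functional parts.

The expression cassette uses the human CMV immediate-early enhancer and promoter, followed by a T7 promoter, to drive a codon-optimized coding sequence for the CARD domain of human NLRP1. This is fused at its C terminus to mCherry, and the cassette ends at the bovine growth hormone polyadenylation signal. An SP6 promoter lies in reverse orientation just downstream of the fusion. The automated annotation labels the region upstream of mCherry as a fragment of mouse Pycard (ASC). This most likely reflects similarity between CARD domains, since the catalogue entry identifies the insert as NLRP1 CARD. The insert carries the Y1445A substitution, described in the record as a dimer interface mutation. The stated purpose is imaging of the red fluorescent fusion in mammalian cells. The associated work concerns filament formation in the CARD8 and NLRP1 inflammasomes, so the mutant presumably tests how this interface contributes to CARD assembly.
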