Addgene plasmid #163999: pcDNA3.1 6B codon-optimized NLRP1 CARD-mCherry Y1445A
Purpose: Mammalian expression vector encoding codon-optimized human NLRP1 CARD (dimer interface mutation) with a C-terminal mCherry tag for imaging
Depositing lab: Hao Wu. Depositing organization: Boston Children's Hospital. Publication: Mechanism of filament formation in UPA-promoted CARD8 and NLRP1 inflammasomes. Robert Hollingsworth L, David L, Li Y, Griswold AR, Ruan J, Sharif H, Fontana P, Orth-He EL, Fu TM, Bachovchin DA, Wu H. Nat Commun. 2021 Jan 8;12(1):189. doi: 10.1038/s41467-020-20320-y. PubMed 33420033.
Backbone
  Vector backbone: pcDNA3.1 LIC 6B
  Vector type: Mammalian Expression
Growth in bacteria
  Bacterial resistance: Ampicillin, 100 μg/mL
  Growth temperature: 37°C
  Growth strain: DH5alpha
  Copy number: High Copy
Gene/Insert
  Gene/Insert name: NLRP1 CARD
  Species: H. sapiens (human)
  Mutation: Y1445A
  Entrez Gene: NLRP1 (a.k.a. AIADK, CARD7, CIDED, CLR17.1, DEFCAP, DEFCAP-L/S, JRRP, MSPC, NAC, NALP1, PP1044, SLEV1, VAMAS1)
  Tag / fusion protein: mCherry (C terminal on insert)
  Cloning method: Ligation Independent Cloning
Terms and licenses: Academic/Nonprofit Terms; Industry Terms: Not Available to Industry
How to cite: pcDNA3.1 6B codon-optimized NLRP1 CARD-mCherry Y1445A was a gift from Hao Wu (Addgene plasmid # 163999 ; http://n2t.net/addgene:163999 ; RRID:Addgene_163999)
