>Addgene plasmid #163999 | pcDNA3.1 6B codon-optimized NLRP1 CARD-mCherry Y1445A | depositor partial sequence | sequence record 318218 | Insert sequence
ATGGACGCTCCTCAGCTGCTGCATTTCGTGGACCAGTACCGGGAGCAGCTGATCGCTAGAGTGACCTCCG
TGGAAGTGGTGCTGGACAAGCTGCACGGACAGGTGCTGAGTCAGGAGCAGTACGAGAGGGTGCTGGCAGA
GAACACCAGGCCTAGCCAGATGCGGAAGCTGTTCAGCCTGAGCCAGTCTTGGGACAGGAAGTGCAAGGAC
GGCCTGGCCCAGGCTCTGAAGGAGACACACCCCCACCTGATCATGGAGCTCTGGGAGAAGGGAAGCAAGA
AGGGCCTGCTGCCTCTGTCTAGC
